Addgene plasmid #210913: pFBOH-MHL_DCAF8L2:207-550
Purpose: Insect expression of human DCAF8L2 fragment G207 to L550. N-terminal 6X His tag with TEV cleavage.
Depositing lab: Cheryl Arrowsmith. Depositing organization: University of Toronto. Publication: A Target Class Ligandability Evaluation of WD40 Repeat-Containing Proteins. Ackloo S, Li F, Szewczyk M, Seitova A, Loppnau P, Zeng H, Xu J, Ahmad S, Arnautova YA, Baghaie AJ, Beldar S, Bolotokova A, Centrella PA, Chau I, Clark MA, Cuozzo JW, Dehghani-Tafti S, Disch JS, Dong A, Dumas A, Feng JA, Ghiabi P, Gibson E, Gilmer J, Goldman B, Green SR, Guie MA, Guilinger JP, Harms N, Herasymenko O, Houliston S, Hutchinson A, Kearnes S, Keefe AD, Kimani SW, Kramer T, Kutera M, Kwak HA, Lento C, Li Y, Liu J, Loup J, Machado RAC, Mulhern CJ, Perveen S, Righetto GL, Riley P, Shrestha S, Sigel EA, Silva M, Sintchak MD, Slakman BL, Taylor RD, Thompson J, Torng W, Underkoffler C, von Rechenberg M, Walsh RT, Watson I, Wilson DJ, Wolf E, Yadav M, Yazdi AK, Zhang J, Zhang Y, Santhakumar V, Edwards AM, Barsyte-Lovejoy D, Schapira M, Brown PJ, Halabelian L, Arrowsmith CH. J Med Chem. 2025 Jan 23;68(2):1092-1112. doi: 10.1021/acs.jmedchem.4c02010. Epub 2024 Nov 4. PubMed 39495097.
Backbone
  Vector backbone: pFBOH-MHL
  Backbone manufacturer: pFASTBac1 Modified
  Vector type: Insect Expression
  Selectable markers: Gentamicin
Growth in bacteria
  Bacterial resistance: Ampicillin, 100 μg/mL
  Growth temperature: 37°C
  Growth strain: DH5alpha
  Copy number: High Copy
Gene/Insert
  Gene/Insert name: DCAF8L2:G207-L550
  Species: H. sapiens (human)
  Insert size (bp): 1032
  Mutation: wild type
  Entrez Gene: DCAF8L2 (a.k.a. WDR42C)
  Promoter: Polyhedrin
  Tag / fusion protein: MHHHHHHSSGRENLYFQG (N terminal on insert)
  Cloning method: Ligation Independent Cloning
  Sequencing primers: 5′ tattccggattattcataccg; 3′ ctctacaaatgtggtatggc
Resource information
  A portion of this plasmid was derived from a plasmid made by: Mammalian Gene Collection (BC157859)
Terms and licenses: Academic/Nonprofit Terms; Industry Terms: Not Available to Industry
Depositor comments: 5' Cloning Site: BseRI (destroyed), 3' Cloning Site: BseRI (destroyed).
How to cite: pFBOH-MHL_DCAF8L2:207-550 was a gift from Cheryl Arrowsmith (Addgene plasmid # 210913 ; http://n2t.net/addgene:210913 ; RRID:Addgene_210913)
