[The description below was written by a language model from this plasmid's Addgene catalogue record and pLannotate feature annotations shown in this document.]
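Description:
pFBOH-MHL_DCAF8L2:207-550 is a baculovirus transfer (donor) plasmid for insect-cell expression, built on pFBOH-MHL, a modified pFastBac1 backbone. In E. coli it is maintained at high copy through a ColE1/pUC-type origin and selected with ampicillin via the β-lactamase gene; an f1 origin is also present. The expression cassette lies between the left and right ends of a mini-Tn7 element (Tn7L and Tn7R), together with a gentamicin acetyltransferase gene driven by the class 1 integron Pc promoter. This arrangement is characteristic of Bac-to-Bac-type systems. There, Tn7 transposition moves the cassette and the gentamicin marker into a baculovirus shuttle genome (bacmid) in a suitable E. coli host, and the bacmid is then used to produce recombinant virus for infecting insect cells.

The payload is a 1,032 bp wild-type fragment of human DCAF8L2 (also known as WDR42C) encoding residues G207 to L550. It was derived from a Mammalian Gene Collection clone and inserted by ligation-independent cloning at BseRI sites that were destroyed in the process. Transcription is driven by the strong, very late polyhedrin promoter of Autographa californica nucleopolyhedrovirus and terminated by an SV40 polyadenylation signal. The protein carries an N-terminal 6xHis tag followed by a TEV protease site, so it can be purified by metal affinity and the tag then removed. The automated annotation labels the insert as a fragment of rat Dcaf8 spanning the sequence origin; this reflects homology to the related paralogue, not a different insert. The associated publication evaluates the ligandability of WD40 repeat proteins, which is consistent with use of this plasmid to produce recombinant DCAF8L2 domain protein.
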