Features (pLannotate 1.2.2; 16 found; start..end, strand, type, name):
    644..727     +  CDS            large T antigen (fragment): large T antigen from SV40 (simian virus 40)
    750..884     +  polyA_signal   SV40 poly(A) signal: SV40 polyadenylation signal
    913..1078    -  mobile_element Tn7L: mini-Tn7 element (left end of the Tn7 transposon) Tn7
   1241..1257    +  CDS            lacZα (fragment): LacZα fragment of β-galactosidase; lacZ fragment
   1262..1716    +  rep_origin     f1 ori (sequence partly withheld): f1 bacteriophage origin of replication; arrow indicates direction of (+) strand synthesis
   1742..1846    +  promoter       AmpR promoter: bla
   1847..2707    +  CDS            AmpR: β-lactamase; bla; confers resistance to ampicillin, carbenicillin, and related antibiotics
   2878..3466    +  rep_origin     ori: high-copy-number ColE1/pMB1/pBR322/pUC origin of replication
   3652..3703    -  misc_feature   bom (fragment): basis of mobility region from pBR322
   3771..3995    -  mobile_element Tn7R: mini-Tn7 element (right end of the Tn7 transposon) Tn7
   4062..4595    -  CDS            GmR: gentamycin acetyltransferase; aacC1; confers resistance to gentamycin
   4765..4793    -  promoter       Pc promoter: intI1 (promoter lies within the coding sequence); class 1 integron promoter
   4771..5118    -  CDS            YPR2_ECOLX (fragment): Protein predicted: Swiss-Prot protein existence level 4. From Escherichia coli.
   5145..5236    +  promoter       polyhedrin promoter: polh from Autographa californica; promoter for the baculovirus polyhedrin gene
   5293..5311    +  CDS            capTEV™ (fragment): composite tag for in vivo biotinylation, TEV protease cleavage, and 6xHis tagging
   5346..612     +  CDS            Dcaf8 (fragment) (across the origin): DCAF8_RAT - Also known as Wdr42a. Experimental evidence at protein level: Swiss-Prot protein existence level 1. May function as a substrate receptor for CUL4-DDB1 E3 ubiquitin-protein ligase complex. From Rattus norvegicus (Rat).
>Addgene plasmid #210913 | pFBOH-MHL_DCAF8L2:207-550 | addgene full sequence | sequence record 426150 | Addgene NGS Result
CAAGACCGGCCAGCTTCAAAAGTTGTGGTAACAAGAGAAAATGATAAGAAAGTGGGACTGTATACAATTA
CTGTGAATCCCGCCAATACCTACCAATTTGCAGTGGGTGGACAAGATCAGTTTGTAAGGATTTATGACCA
GAGGAAAATTGATAAGAAAGAAAACAATGGCGTGCTCAAGAAATTCACTCCTCATCATCTGGTTAATTGT
GATTTCCCAACAAACATCACCTGCGTTGTGTACAGCCACGATGGCACAGAGCTGCTAGCCAGCTACAATG
ATGACGATATTTACCTCTTCAACTCCTCTCACAGTGATGGTGCTCAATACAGTAAGAGATTTAAGGGACA
CAGAAATAATACCACAGTCAAAGGTGTTAATTTCTATGGCCCCAGGAGTGAGTTTGTAGTGAGCGGTAGT
GATTGCGGGCACATCTTCTTCTGGGAGAAATCATCCTGCCAAATCATCCAGTTCCTAAAGGGGAGCAGAG
AAGGTACAATAAACTGTCTTGAACCCCACCCTTACCTACCTGTGTTGGCGTGCAGTGGCCTAGATCATGA
TGTCAAGATCTGGACACCCACAGCTAAAGCTGCCACTGAGCTTACTGGGTTATGATGACGAAGCTTGTCG
AGAAGTACTAGAGGATCATAATCAGCCATACCACATTTGTAGAGGTTTTACTTGCTTTAAAAAACCTCCC
ACACCTCCCCCTGAACCTGAAACATAAAATGAATGCAATTGTTGTTGTTAACTTGTTTATTGCAGCTTAT
AATGGTTACAAATAAAGCAATAGCATCACAAATTTCACAAATAAAGCATTTTTTTCACTGCATTCTAGTT
GTGGTTTGTCCAAACTCATCAATGTATCTTATCATGTCTGGATCTGATCACTGATATCGCCTAGGAGATC
CGAACCAGATAAGTGAAATCTAGTTCCAAACTATTTTGTCATTTTTAATTTTCGTATTAGCTTACGACGC
TACACCCAGTTCCCATCTATTTTGTCACTCTTCCCTAAATAATCCTTAAAAACTCCATTTCCACCCCTCC
CAGTTCCCAACTATTTTGTCCGCCCACAGCGGGGCATTTTTCTTCCTGTTATGTTTTTAATCAAACATCC
TGCCAACTCCATGTGACAAACCGTCATCTTCGGCTACTTTTTCTCTGTCACAGAATGAAAATTTTTCTGT
CATCTCTTCGTTATTAATGTTTGTAATTGACTGAATATCAACGCTTATTTGCAGCCTGAATGGCGAATGG
G
[124 nt withheld, positions 1262-1385]
C
[91 nt withheld, positions 1387-1477]
A
[49 nt withheld, positions 1479-1527]
CCTTTGACGTTGGAGTCCACGTTCTT
[37 nt withheld, positions 1554-1590]
ACCCTATCTCGGTCTATTCTTTTGATTTATAAGGGATTTTGCCGATTTCGGCCTATTGGTTAAAAAATGA
GCTGATTTAACAAAAATTTAACGCGAATTTTAACAAAATATTAACGCTTACAATTTAGGTGGCACTTTTC
GGGGAAATGTGCGCGGAACCCCTATTTGTTTATTTTTCTAAATACATTCAAATATGTATCCGCTCATGAG
ACAATAACCCTGATAAATGCTTCAATAATATTGAAAAAGGAAGAGTATGAGTATTCAACATTTCCGTGTC
GCCCTTATTCCCTTTTTTGCGGCATTTTGCCTTCCTGTTTTTGCTCACCCAGAAACGCTGGTGAAAGTAA
AAGATGCTGAAGATCAGTTGGGTGCACGAGTGGGTTACATCGAACTGGATCTCAACAGCGGTAAGATCCT
TGAGAGTTTTCGCCCCGAAGAACGTTTTCCAATGATGAGCACTTTTAAAGTTCTGCTATGTGGCGCGGTA
TTATCCCGTATTGACGCCGGGCAAGAGCAACTCGGTCGCCGCATACACTATTCTCAGAATGACTTGGTTG
AGTACTCACCAGTCACAGAAAAGCATCTTACGGATGGCATGACAGTAAGAGAATTATGCAGTGCTGCCAT
AACCATGAGTGATAACACTGCGGCCAACTTACTTCTGACAACGATCGGAGGACCGAAGGAGCTAACCGCT
TTTTTGCACAACATGGGGGATCATGTAACTCGCCTTGATCGTTGGGAACCGGAGCTGAATGAAGCCATAC
CAAACGACGAGCGTGACACCACGATGCCTGTAGCAATGGCAACAACGTTGCGCAAACTATTAACTGGCGA
ACTACTTACTCTAGCTTCCCGGCAACAATTAATAGACTGGATGGAGGCGGATAAAGTTGCAGGACCACTT
CTGCGCTCGGCCCTTCCGGCTGGCTGGTTTATTGCTGATAAATCTGGAGCCGGTGAGCGTGGGTCTCGCG
GTATCATTGCAGCACTGGGGCCAGATGGTAAGCCCTCCCGTATCGTAGTTATCTACACGACGGGGAGTCA
GGCAACTATGGATGAACGAAATAGACAGATCGCTGAGATAGGTGCCTCACTGATTAAGCATTGGTAACTG
TCAGACCAAGTTTACTCATATATACTTTAGATTGATTTAAAACTTCATTTTTAATTTAAAAGGATCTAGG
TGAAGATCCTTTTTGATAATCTCATGACCAAAATCCCTTAACGTGAGTTTTCGTTCCACTGAGCGTCAGA
CCCCGTAGAAAAGATCAAAGGATCTTCTTGAGATCCTTTTTTTCTGCGCGTAATCTGCTGCTTGCAAACA
AAAAAACCACCGCTACCAGCGGTGGTTTGTTTGCCGGATCAAGAGCTACCAACTCTTTTTCCGAAGGTAA
CTGGCTTCAGCAGAGCGCAGATACCAAATACTGTTCTTCTAGTGTAGCCGTAGTTAGGCCACCACTTCAA
GAACTCTGTAGCACCGCCTACATACCTCGCTCTGCTAATCCTGTTACCAGTGGCTGCTGCCAGTGGCGAT
AAGTCGTGTCTTACCGGGTTGGACTCAAGACGATAGTTACCGGATAAGGCGCAGCGGTCGGGCTGAACGG
GGGGTTCGTGCACACAGCCCAGCTTGGAGCGAACGACCTACACCGAACTGAGATACCTACAGCGTGAGCT
ATGAGAAAGCGCCACGCTTCCCGAAGGGAGAAAGGCGGACAGGTATCCGGTAAGCGGCAGGGTCGGAACA
GGAGAGCGCACGAGGGAGCTTCCAGGGGGAAACGCCTGGTATCTTTATAGTCCTGTCGGGTTTCGCCACC
TCTGACTTGAGCGTCGATTTTTGTGATGCTCGTCAGGGGGGCGGAGCCTATGGAAAAACGCCAGCAACGC
GGCCTTTTTACGGTTCCTGGCCTTTTGCTGGCCTTTTGCTCACATGTTCTTTCCTGCGTTATCCCCTGAT
TCTGTGGATAACCGTATTACCGCCTTTGAGTGAGCTGATACCGCTCGCCGCAGCCGAACGACCGAGCGCA
GCGAGTCAGTGAGCGAGGAAGCGGAAGAGCGCCTGATGCGGTATTTTCTCCTTACGCATCTGTGCGGTAT
TTCACACCGCATAGACCAGCCGCGTAACCTGGCAAAATCGGTTACGGTTGAGTAATAAATGGATGCCCTG
CGTAAGCGGGTGTGGGCGGACAATAAAGTCTTAAACTGAACAAAATAGATCTAAACTATGACAATAAAGT
CTTAAACTAGACAGAATAGTTGTAAACTGAAATCAGTCCAGTTATGCTGTGAAAAAGCATACTGGACTTT
TGTTATGGCTAAAGCAAACTCTTCATTTTCTGAAGTGCAAATTGCCCGTCGTATTAAAGAGGGGCGTGGC
CAAGGGCATGGTAAAGACTATATTCGCGGCGTTGTGACAATTTACCGAACAACTCCGCGGCCGGGAAGCC
GATCTCGGCTTGAACGAATTGTTAGGTGGCGGTACTTGGGTCGATATCAAAGTGCATCACTTCTTCCCGT
ATGCCCAACTTTGTATAGAGAGCCACTGCGGGATCGTCACCGTAATCTGCTTGCACGTAGATCACATAAG
CACCAAGCGCGTTGGCCTCATGCTTGAGCAGATTGATGAGCGCGGTGGCAATGCCCTGCCTCCGGTGCTC
GCCGGAGACTGCGAGATCATAGATATAGATCTCACTACGCGGCTGCTCAAACTTGGGCAGAACGTAAGCC
GCGAGAGCGCCAACAACCGCTTCTTGGTCGAAGGCAGCAAGCGCGATGAATGTCTTACTACGGAGCAAGT
TCCCGAGGTAATCGGAGTCCGGCTGATGTTGGGAGTAGGTGGCTACGTCTCCGAACTCACGACCGAAAAG
ATCAAGAGCAGCCCGCATGGATTTGACTTGGTCAGGGCCGAGCCTACATGTGCGAATGATGCCCATACTT
GAGCCACCTAACTTTGTTTTAGGGCGACTGCCCTGCTGCGTAACATCGTTGCTGCTCCATAACATCAAAC
ATCGACCCACGGCGTAACGCGCTTGCTGCTTGGATGCCCGAGGCATAGACTGTACAAAAAAACAGTCATA
ACAAGCCATGAAAACCGCCACTGCGCCGTTACCACCGCTGCGTTCGGTCAAGGTTCTGGACCAGTTGCGT
GAGCGCATACGCTACTTGCATTACAGTTTACGAACCGAACAGGCTTATGTCAACTGGGTTCGTGCCTTCA
TCCGTTTCCACGGTGTGCGTCACCCGGCAACCTTGGGCAGCAGCGAAGTCGAGGCATTTCTGTCCTGGCT
GGCGAACGAGCGCAAGGTTTCGGTCTCCACGCATCGTCAGGCATTGGCGGCCTTGCTGTTCTTCTACGGC
AAGGTGCTGTGCACGGATCTGCCCTGGCTTCAGGAGATCGGAAGACCTCGGCCGTCGCGGCGCTTGCCGG
TGGTGCTGACCCCGGATGAAGTGGTTCGCATCCTCGGTTTTCTGGAAGGCGAGCATCGTTTGTTCGCCCA
GGACTCTAGCTATAGTTCTAGTGGTTGGCTACGTATACTCCGGAATATTAATAGATCATGGAGATAATTA
AAATGATAACCATCTCGCAAATAAATAAGTATTTTACTGTTTTCGTAACAGTTTTGTAATAAAAAAACCT
ATAAATATTCCGGATTATTCATACCGTCCCACCATCGGGCGCGGATCTCGGTCCGAAAACCATGCATCAT
CATCATCATCACAGCAGCGGCAGAGAAAACTTGTATTTCCAGGGCGGGGCAAGAGCCTTTGTGCAGCGTT
TCCGCCTGCAATATCGTCTTGCAGACCATGTCGGCTGTGTCAATACTGTACACTTTAACCAGCGTGGCAC
CCGGCTGGCCAGTAGCGGTGATGACCTAAAGGTGATAGTGTGGGACTGGGTGCGGCAGAGGCCAGTACTG
AACTTTGAAAGTGGTCACACAAATAATGTCTTCCAGGCCAAGTTCCTTCCTAACTGTGGTGATTCCACTC
TGGCCATGTGTGCCCGTGATGGGCAGGTACGGGTAGCAGAGTTAATTAATGCATCATATTTCAACAATAC
TAAGTGTGTGGCCCAGCACAGGGGACCTGCCCACAAGTTGGCTCTGGAGCCTGACTCTCCTTATAAGTTC
CTCACTTCAGGTGAAGATGCTGTTGTCTTCACCATTGACCTCAGA
