>Addgene plasmid #210913 | pFBOH-MHL_DCAF8L2:207-550 | depositor partial sequence | sequence record 411306 | Insert sequence
GGGGCAAGAGCCTTTGTGCAGCGTTTCCGCCTGCAATATCGTCTTGCAGACCATGTCGGCTGTGTCAATA
CTGTACACTTTAACCAGCGTGGCACCCGGCTGGCCAGTAGCGGTGATGACCTAAAGGTGATAGTGTGGGA
CTGGGTGCGGCAGAGGCCAGTACTGAACTTTGAAAGTGGTCACACAAATAATGTCTTCCAGGCCAAGTTC
CTTCCTAACTGTGGTGATTCCACTCTGGCCATGTGTGCCCGTGATGGGCAGGTACGGGTAGCAGAGTTAA
TTAATGCATCATATTTCAACAATACTAAGTGTGTGGCCCAGCACAGGGGACCTGCCCACAAGTTGGCTCT
GGAGCCTGACTCTCCTTATAAGTTCCTCACTTCAGGTGAAGATGCTGTTGTCTTCACCATTGACCTCAGA
CAAGACCGGCCAGCTTCAAAAGTTGTGGTAACAAGAGAAAATGATAAGAAAGTGGGACTGTATACAATTA
CTGTGAATCCCGCCAATACCTACCAATTTGCAGTGGGTGGACAAGATCAGTTTGTAAGGATTTATGACCA
GAGGAAAATTGATAAGAAAGAAAACAATGGCGTGCTCAAGAAATTCACTCCTCATCATCTGGTTAATTGT
GATTTCCCAACAAACATCACCTGCGTTGTGTACAGCCACGATGGCACAGAGCTGCTAGCCAGCTACAATG
ATGACGATATTTACCTCTTCAACTCCTCTCACAGTGATGGTGCTCAATACAGTAAGAGATTTAAGGGACA
CAGAAATAATACCACAGTCAAAGGTGTTAATTTCTATGGCCCCAGGAGTGAGTTTGTAGTGAGCGGTAGT
GATTGCGGGCACATCTTCTTCTGGGAGAAATCATCCTGCCAAATCATCCAGTTCCTAAAGGGGAGCAGAG
AAGGTACAATAAACTGTCTTGAACCCCACCCTTACCTACCTGTGTTGGCGTGCAGTGGCCTAGATCATGA
TGTCAAGATCTGGACACCCACAGCTAAAGCTGCCACTGAGCTTACTGGGTTA
